Addgene plasmid #188042: pAG8Ha-EWS-FLI1_Type2
Purpose: Expresses His8-EWS-FLI1(TypeII) with a TEV site for removal of the His8 tag.
Depositing lab: David Libich. Depositing organization: University of Texas Health Science Center at San Antonio. Publication: Phase separation of the oncogenic fusion protein EWS::FLI1 is modulated by its DNA-binding domain. Selig EE, Sohn EJ, Stoja A, Moreno-Romero AK, Akula S, Xu X, Bishop AJR, Libich DS. Proc Natl Acad Sci U S A. 2025 May 20;122(20):e2221823122. doi: 10.1073/pnas.2221823122. Epub 2025 May 16. PubMed 40377985.
Backbone
  Vector backbone: pET11
  Backbone size w/o insert (bp): 4500
  Total vector size (bp): 6000
  Vector type: Bacterial Expression
Growth in bacteria
  Bacterial resistance: Ampicillin, 100 μg/mL
  Growth temperature: 37°C
  Growth strain: DH5alpha
  Copy number: Unknown
Gene/Insert
  Gene/Insert name: EWS-FLI1 (alt name: Ewings sarcoma EWS-Fli1 oncogene)
  Species: H. sapiens (human)
  Insert size (bp): 1485
  Entrez Gene: EWSR1 (a.k.a. EWS, EWS-FLI1)
  Promoter: T7
  Tag / fusion protein: His8 (N terminal on insert)
  Cloning method: Restriction Enzyme; 5′ cloning site KasI (unknown if destroyed); 3′ cloning site BamH1 (unknown if destroyed)
  Sequencing primers: 5′ T7; 3′ T7 reverse
Terms and licenses: Academic/Nonprofit Terms; Industry Terms: Not Available to Industry
Depositor comments: insert is codon optimized for E. coli expression
How to cite: pAG8Ha-EWS-FLI1_Type2 was a gift from David Libich (Addgene plasmid # 188042 ; http://n2t.net/addgene:188042 ; RRID:Addgene_188042)
