[The description below was written by a language model from this plasmid's Addgene catalogue record and pLannotate feature annotations shown in this document.]
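Description:
pAG8Ha-EWS-FLI1_Type2 is a bacterial expression plasmid built on a pET11-type backbone for producing the human oncogenic fusion protein EWS-FLI1 (type II fusion) in E. coli. The sequenced plasmid is about 6.1 kb. It replicates from a pBR322/ColE1-family origin and retains the rop gene and the bom mobility region, features that normally keep copy number modest, although the record lists copy number as unknown. Selection is by ampicillin through the β-lactamase gene and its own promoter. The several tetracycline-resistance fragments and the tet promoter flagged in the annotation are remnants of the pBR322 ancestry interrupted by the expression cassette, not a functional marker.

The expression cassette is driven by a T7 promoter followed by the phage T7 gene 10 ribosome binding site, so it requires a host supplying T7 RNA polymerase. No lac operator or lacI gene is annotated. The open reading frame begins with an N-terminal 8xHis tag. A short element follows that is annotated as a fragment of a TEV-containing composite tag, consistent with the TEV protease site the depositor describes for removing the His tag after purification. The roughly 1.5 kb insert then joins an EWSR1-derived N-terminal portion to a FLI1-derived C-terminal portion, and it is codon optimised for E. coli. A short match to a T7 gene 10-derived solubility tag lies between the insert and the T7 terminator. This is probably residual vector sequence, and the record does not say whether it is translated. The construct is intended for recombinant production of EWS-FLI1, and the associated publication concerns phase separation of the fusion protein and the influence of its DNA-binding domain.
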