Features (pLannotate 1.2.2; 20 found; start..end, strand, type, name):
     10..39      +  promoter       tet promoter: E. coli promoter for tetracycline efflux protein gene
     87..191     +  CDS            TcR (fragment): tetracycline efflux protein; tet; confers resistance to tetracycline
    214..261     -  terminator     T7 terminator: transcription terminator for bacteriophage T7 RNA polymerase
    269..318     -  CDS            SET1 (fragment): solubility-enhancement tag derived from T7 phage gene 10B
    335..1027    -  CDS            FLI1 (fragment): FLI1_HUMAN - Experimental evidence at protein level: Swiss-Prot protein existence level 1. Sequence-specific transcriptional activator (PubMed:24100448, PubMed:26316623, PubMed:28255014). Recognizes the DNA sequence 5'- C[CA]GGAAGT-3'. From Homo sapiens (Human).
   1070..1825    -  CDS            EWSR1 (fragment): EWS_HUMAN - Also known as EWS. Experimental evidence at protein level: Swiss-Prot protein existence level 1. Might normally function as a transcriptional repressor. EWS- fusion-proteins (EFPS) may play a role in the tumorigenic process. They may disturb gene expression by mimicking, or interfering with the normal function of CTD-POLII within the transcription initiation complex. They may also contribute to an aberrant activation of the fusion protein target genes. From Homo sapiens (Human).
   1827..1847    -  CDS            capTEV™ (fragment): composite tag for in vivo biotinylation, TEV protease cleavage, and 6xHis tagging
   1853..1876    -  CDS            8xHis: 8xHis affinity tag
   1891..1913    -  RBS            RBS: efficient ribosome binding site from bacteriophage T7 gene 10 (Olins and Rangwala, 1989)
   1945..1963    -  promoter       T7 promoter: promoter for bacteriophage T7 RNA polymerase
   1985..2060    +  CDS            TcR (fragment): tetracycline efflux protein; tet; confers resistance to tetracycline
   2061..2225    +  CDS            TcR (fragment): tetracycline efflux protein; tet; confers resistance to tetracycline
   2255..2944    +  CDS            TcR (fragment): tetracycline efflux protein; tet; confers resistance to tetracycline
   2944..3026    +  CDS            TcR (fragment): tetracycline efflux protein; tet; confers resistance to tetracycline
   3268..3648    -  CDS            YPB1_ECOLX: Protein predicted: Swiss-Prot protein existence level 4. From Escherichia coli.
   3665..3856    +  CDS            rop: Rop protein, which maintains plasmids at low copy number; rop
   3958..4097    +  misc_feature   bom: basis of mobility region from pBR322
   4283..4871    -  rep_origin     ori: high-copy-number ColE1/pMB1/pBR322/pUC origin of replication
   5042..5902    -  CDS            AmpR: β-lactamase; bla; confers resistance to ampicillin, carbenicillin, and related antibiotics
   5903..6007    -  promoter       AmpR promoter: bla
>Addgene plasmid #188042 | pAG8Ha-EWS-FLI1_Type2 | addgene full sequence | sequence record 386390 | Addgene NGS Result
TTCTCATGTTTGACAGCTTATCATCCGATAAGCTTTAATGCGGTAGTTTATCACAGTTAAATTGCTAACG
CAGTCAGGCACCGTGTATGAAATCTAACAATGCGCTCATCGTCATCCTCGGCACCGTCACCCTGGATGCT
GTAGGCATAGGCTTGGTTATGCCGGTACTGCCGGGCCTCTTGCGGGATATCCGGATATAGTTCCTCCTTT
CAGCAAAAAACCCCTCAAGACCCGTTTAGAGGCCCCAAGGGGTTATGCTAGTTATTGCTCAGCGGTGGCA
GCAGCCAACTCAGCTTCCTTTCGGGCTTTGTTAGCAGCCGGATCCGAGACCTCAATAATAGCTGCCCAGA
TGGCTCGGCACATGGGTATTCGGATGACGCGGAACATTCGGGTTCGGATAGATACCGCCGGTCGGGCTGG
TCCAATACTGGCTCGCGGCACCGAAAAAGCTGCTGCTGGTCACCGGCATGCTGCTCGGATGCGGCGGCAC
AAAGTTAACTTTCTGCTGATGCGCATGATAGCTCGGCATATAGCTAATATCGCTCGGATATTTATACATG
CTGCTTTCGGTCGGATGCGGCTGCAGGGCCTGTGCAATACCATGGAAATCGAATTTGTACGCGTAGCGTT
TACCATGCACTTTGGTCATGATGTTTTTATCGTAGTAGTAGCGCAGGGCACGGCTCAGTTTATCGTAGTT
CATGTTCGGTTTGCTTTTACGTTCGCCCCAGCGACGCGCAACTTCATCCGGATCGGTCATTTTAAATTCG
CCATTGGTACCTTCCCAGGTGATGCAGCTCGCGTTGGCGCTATCGCTCAGCAGTTCCAGCAGAAACTGCC
ACAGCTGAATCTGACCGCTACCCGGATTTGCCAGGCGGCTGCTGGTCGGACCCAGAATCTGATACGGGTC
CGGCTGCGGACGCTGTTCGGTGTTTTTGCTAATGGTCTGCGCACCGCCCAGCGGCGGGCTTTTATTCAGA
CCGCTGTTCATATTGTTGCCCCAGGCACCGCGACGAACGCTATCATAGCTCGGATTCTGCTGGCCATAAG
AAGAGCTCTGCTGGCTATACTGGCTCGGAGCCTGGCTATAGCTACCGGTCTGCGGCGGATAGCTGGTCGG
CGGCTGCTGACCATAGCTGCTTTGTTGACCATAGCTGCTCTGCTGGCCATAGCTGCTCGGCTGACCATAG
GTGTTCTGCTGGCTATAGCTGCTCTGATCATAGCTGGTCGGCTGGGTGCTGCTATAGCTGGTCGGCGGAT
AGCTCGGCGGTGCGGTAACCGGCTGCATCGGATAGCTGCCCGGAACCTGCGGATAGCTATAATTGCTCTG
GCCATAACCCAGGCTCGGCTGGTTATAACCGCCGGTGCTGCTCTGCGGCTGGCTGGTTTCGGTCGGTTTG
TTACCATCCTGCGGGCGGGTCGGTGCGGTGGCCGCCGGCTGCTGACCATAGGCCGGATATGCCGGCTGGG
TACCATAGGCGCTCTGGGCCGCATAGCTTGCCTGGGTGGTGGTCACGGTGGCGGTGGTGGTATCATAGGC
ACCGGTACCATAGCCCTGAACCGGCTGGCTATAGGCCTGCGGGGCGGTCGGGGTGGTATAACCGGTCGGC
GGCTGACCATAGCTGGTGGCATAGGCGGTCTGACCATAGGTCGCGGTGGTCTGGGCCTGGGTATAGCTCA
CATCGGTCGGCTGGCCATAGGTACCATAGCTCTGCTGGCCATACGCCTGGGTGGTCTGGGCATAACCCTG
GGTCGGCTGCGCGGTATAGGCGCTATAACCCTGCTGGGCCGCGGCCTGGCTATAGGTGCTATAATCGGTG
CTGGCGCCCTGAAAATAAAGATTCTCGCTAGCATGGTGATGGTGGTGGTGATGGTGGTCCATATGGTATA
TCTCCTTCTTAAAGTTAAACAAAATTATTTCTAGAGGGAAACCGTTGTGGTCTCCCTATAGTGAGTCGTA
TTAATTTCGCGGGATCGAGATCTCGATCCTCTACGCCGGACGCATCGTGGCCGGCATCACCGGCGCTACA
GGTGCGGTTGCTTGCGCCTATATCGCCGACCCGGCATCACCGGCGCTACAGGTGCGGTTGCTTGCGCCTA
TATCGCCGACATCACCGATGGGGAAGATCGGGCTCGCCACTTCGGGCTCATGAGCGCTTGTTTCGGCGTG
GGTATGGTGGCAGGCCCCGTGGCCGTGGGACTGTTGGGCTCCATCTCCTTGCATGGGGACTGTTGGGCTC
CATCTCCTTGCATGGGGGGACTGTTGGGCTCCATCTCCTTGCATGCACCATTCCTTGCGGCGGCGGTGCT
CAACGGCCTCAACCTACTACTGGGCTGCTTCCTAATGCAGGAGTCGCATAAGGGAGAGCGTCAACCGATG
CCCTTGAGAGCCTTCAACCCAGTCAGCTCCTTCCGGTGGGCGCGGGGCATGACTATCGTCGCCGCACTTA
TGACTGTCTTCTTTATCATGCAACTCGTAGGACAGGTGCCGGCAGCGCTCTGGGTCATTTTCGGCGAGGA
CCGCTTTCGCTGGAGCGCGACGATGATCGGCCTGTCGCTTGCGGTATTCGGAATCTTGCACGCCCTCGCT
CAAGCCTTCGTCACTGGTCCCGCCACCAAACGTTTCGGCGAGAAGCAGGCCATTATCGCCGGCATGGCGG
CCGACGCGCTGGGCTACGTCTTGCTGGCGTTCGCGACGCGAGGCTGGATGGCCTTCCCCATTATGATTCT
TCTCGCTTCCGGCGGCATCGGGATGCCCGCGTTGCAGGCCATGCTGTCCAGGCAGGTAGATGACGACCAT
CAGGGACAGCTTCAAGGATCGCTCGCGGCTCTTACCAGCCTAACTTCGATCATTGGACCGCTGATCGTCA
CGGCGATTTATGCCGCCTCGGCGAGCACATGGAACGGGTTGGCATGGATTGTAGGTGCCGCCCTATACCT
TGTCATGGATTGTAGGTGCCGCCCTATACCTTGTCTGCCTCCCCGCGTTGCGTCGCGGTGCATGGAGCCG
GGCCACCTCGACCTGAATGGAAGCCGGCGGCACCTCGCTAACGGATTCACCACTCCAAGAATTGGAGCCA
ATCAATTCTTGCGGAGAACTGTGAATGCGCAAACCAACCCTTGGCAGAACATATCCATCGCGTCCGCCAT
CTCCAGCAGCCGCACGCGGCGCATCTCGGGCAGCGTTGGGTCCTGGCCACGGGTGTGCATGATCGTGCTC
CTGTCGTTGAGGACCCGGCTAGGCTGGCGGGGTTGCCTTACTGGTTAGCAGAATGAATCACCGATACGCG
AGCGAACGTGAAGCGACTGCTGCTGCAAAACGTCTGCGACCTGAGCAACAACATGAATGGTCTTCGGTTT
CCGTGTTTCGTAAAGTCTGGAAACGCGGAAGTCAGCGCCCTGCACCATTATGTTCCGGATCTGCATCGCA
GGATGCTGCTGGCTACCCTGTGGAACACCTACATCTGTATTAACGAAGCGCTGGCATTGACCCTGAGTGA
TTTTTCTCTGGTCCCGCCGCATCCATACCGCCAGTTGTTTACCCTCACGACGTTCCAGTAACCGGGCATG
TTCATCATCAGTAACCCGTATCGTGAGCATCCTCTCTCGTTTCATCGGTATCATTACCCCCATGAACAGA
AATCCCCCTTACACGGAGGCATCAGTGACCAAACAGGAAAAAACCGCCCTTAACATGGCCCGCTTTATCA
GAAGCCAGACATTAACGCTTCTGGAGAAACTCAACGAGCTGGACGCGGATGAACAGGCAGACATCTGTGA
ATCGCTTCACGACCACGCTGATGAGCTTTACCGCAGCTGCCTCGCGCGTTTCGGTGATGACGGTGAAAAC
CTCTGACACATGCAGCTCCCGGAGACGGTCACAGCTTGTCTGTAAGCGGATGCCGGGAGCAGACAAGCCC
GTCAGGGCGCGTCAGCGGGTGTTGGCGGGTGTCGGGGCGCAGCCATGACCCAGTCACGTAGCGATAGCGG
AGTGTATACTGGCTTAACTATGCGGCATCAGAGCAGATTGTACTGAGAGTGCACCATTGCGGTGTGAAAT
ACCGCACAGATGCGTAAGGAGAAAATACCGCATCAGGCGCTCTTCCGCTTCCTCGCTCACTGACTCGCTG
CGCTCGGTCGTTCGGCTGCGGCGAGCGGTATCAGCTCACTCAAAGGCGGTAATACGGTTATCCACAGAAT
CAGGGGATAACGCAGGAAAGAACATGTGAGCAAAAGGCCAGCAAAAGGCCAGGAACCGTAAAAAGGCCGC
GTTGCTGGCGTTTTTCCATAGGCTCCGCCCCCCTGACGAGCATCACAAAAATCGACGCTCAAGTCAGAGG
TGGCGAAACCCGACAGGACTATAAAGATACCAGGCGTTTCCCCCTGGAAGCTCCCTCGTGCGCTCTCCTG
TTCCGACCCTGCCGCTTACCGGATACCTGTCCGCCTTTCTCCCTTCGGGAAGCGTGGCGCTTTCTCATAG
CTCACGCTGTAGGTATCTCAGTTCGGTGTAGGTCGTTCGCTCCAAGCTGGGCTGTGTGCACGAACCCCCC
GTTCAGCCCGACCGCTGCGCCTTATCCGGTAACTATCGTCTTGAGTCCAACCCGGTAAGACACGACTTAT
CGCCACTGGCAGCAGCCACTGGTAACAGGATTAGCAGAGCGAGGTATGTAGGCGGTGCTACAGAGTTCTT
GAAGTGGTGGCCTAACTACGGCTACACTAGAAGGACAGTATTTGGTATCTGCGCTCTGCTGAAGCCAGTT
ACCTTCGGAAAAAGAGTTGGTAGCTCTTGATCCGGCAAACAAACCACCGCTGGTAGCGGTGGTTTTTTTG
TTTGCAAGCAGCAGATTACGCGCAGAAAAAAAGGATCTCAAGAAGATCCTTTGATCTTTTCTACGGGGTC
TGACGCTCAGTGGAACGAAAACTCACGTTAAGGGATTTTGGTCATGAGATTATCAAAAAGGATCTTCACC
TAGATCCTTTTAAATTAAAAATGAAGTTTTAAATCAATCTAAAGTATATATGAGTAAACTTGGTCTGACA
GTTACCAATGCTTAATCAGTGAGGCACCTATCTCAGCGATCTGTCTATTTCGTTCATCCATAGTTGCCTG
ACTCCCCGTCGTGTAGATAACTACGATACGGGAGGGCTTACCATCTGGCCCCAGTGCTGCAATGATACCG
CGAGACCCACGCTCACCGGCTCCAGATTTATCAGCAATAAACCAGCCAGCCGGAAGGGCCGAGCGCAGAA
GTGGTCCTGCAACTTTATCCGCCTCCATCCAGTCTATTAATTGTTGCCGGGAAGCTAGAGTAAGTAGTTC
GCCAGTTAATAGTTTGCGCAACGTTGTTGCCATTGCTGCAGGCATCGTGGTGTCACGCTCGTCGTTTGGT
ATGGCTTCATTCAGCTCCGGTTCCCAACGATCAAGGCGAGTTACATGATCCCCCATGTTGTGCAAAAAAG
CGGTTAGCTCCTTCGGTCCTCCGATCGTTGTCAGAAGTAAGTTGGCCGCAGTGTTATCACTCATGGTTAT
GGCAGCACTGCATAATTCTCTTACTGTCATGCCATCCGTAAGATGCTTTTCTGTGACTGGTGAGTACTCA
ACCAAGTCATTCTGAGAATAGTGTATGCGGCGACCGAGTTGCTCTTGCCCGGCGTCAACACGGGATAATA
CCGCGCCACATAGCAGAACTTTAAAAGTGCTCATCATTGGAAAACGTTCTTCGGGGCGAAAACTCTCAAG
GATCTTACCGCTGTTGAGATCCAGTTCGATGTAACCCACTCGTGCACCCAACTGATCTTCAGCATCTTTT
ACTTTCACCAGCGTTTCTGGGTGAGCAAAAACAGGAAGGCAAAATGCCGCAAAAAAGGGAATAAGGGCGA
CACGGAAATGTTGAATACTCATACTCTTCCTTTTTCAATATTATTGAAGCATTTATCAGGGTTATTGTCT
CATGAGCGGATACATATTTGAATGTATTTAGAAAAATAAACAAATAGGGGTTCCGCGCACATTTCCCCGA
AAAGTGCCACCTGACGTCTAAGAAACCATTATTATCATGACATTAACCTATAAAAATAGGCGTATCACGA
GGCCCTTTCGTCTTCAAGAA
